Addgene plasmid #91304: pHH0103_DOCK5-1/1-IS2/2
Purpose: Protein expression and purification of human SH3 domain construct DOCK5-1/1-IS2/2
Depositing lab: Sachdev Sidhu. Depositing organization: University of Toronto. Publication: Comprehensive Analysis of the Human SH3 Domain Family Reveals a Wide Variety of Non-canonical Specificities. Teyra J, Huang H, Jain S, Guan X, Dong A, Liu Y, Tempel W, Min J, Tong Y, Kim PM, Bader GD, Sidhu SS. Structure. 2017 Oct 3;25(10):1598-1610.e3. doi: 10.1016/j.str.2017.07.017. Epub 2017 Sep 7. PubMed 28890361.
Backbone
  Vector backbone: pHH0103
  Vector type: Bacterial Expression
Growth in bacteria
  Bacterial resistance: Ampicillin, 100 μg/mL
  Growth temperature: 37°C
  Growth strain: DH5alpha
  Copy number: Low Copy
Gene/Insert
  Gene/Insert name: DOCK5-1/1-IS2/2
  Species: H. sapiens (human)
  Insert size (bp): 234
  Entrez Gene: DOCK5
  Cloning method: Restriction Enzyme; 5′ cloning site Sfi1 (unknown if destroyed); 3′ cloning site Not1 (unknown if destroyed)
Terms and licenses: Academic/Nonprofit Terms; Industry Terms: Not Available to Industry
How to cite: pHH0103_DOCK5-1/1-IS2/2 was a gift from Sachdev Sidhu (Addgene plasmid # 91304 ; http://n2t.net/addgene:91304 ; RRID:Addgene_91304)
