[The description below was written by a language model from this plasmid's Addgene catalogue record and pLannotate feature annotations shown in this document.]
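Description:
pHH0103_DOCK5-1/1-IS2/2 is a bacterial expression plasmid of about 6.9 kb, built on the pHH0103 backbone, for producing and purifying a human SH3 domain construct from DOCK5 in E. coli. The 234 bp human insert was cloned between SfiI and NotI sites. The feature table does not annotate the insert itself, but the unannotated gap between the end of the GST coding sequence and the fd terminator is the likely location, which would make the SH3 domain a C-terminal fusion to the tag module. Transcription is driven by the tac promoter with an adjacent lac operator. The plasmid carries its own lacI gene under the lacIq promoter, so expression is repressed until it is relieved with IPTG. Downstream of the promoter lie a 6xHis tag and Schistosoma japonicum glutathione S-transferase, giving two affinity handles (metal chelate and glutathione), with GST also commonly aiding solubility of small domains.

The plasmid replicates from a ColE1/pMB1-type origin with the pBR322 bom region and is selected through AmpR (β-lactamase) under its native promoter. The record lists it as low copy, although rop is detected only as fragments interrupted by an f1 origin. That f1 origin, together with two M13 gene III fragments located after the fd terminator and remnants of the tetracycline resistance gene and promoter, suggests descent from a phagemid-type vector. These elements lie outside the expression cassette and appear to be vestigial here. The construct belongs to a collection of human SH3 domains prepared for a family-wide analysis of their binding specificities.
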