Features (pLannotate 1.2.2; 20 found; start..end, strand, type, name):
     39..116     +  promoter       lacIq promoter: lacI (mutant); In the lacIq allele, a single base change in the promoter boosts expression of the lacI gene about 10-fold.
    117..1199    +  CDS            lacI: lac repressor; lacI; The lac repressor binds to the lac operator to inhibit transcription in E. coli. This inhibition can be relieved by adding lactose or isopropyl-β-D-thiogalactopyranoside (IPTG).
   1212..1233    +  protein_bind   CAP binding site: CAP binding activates transcription in the presence of cAMP. E. coli catabolite activator protein
   1252..1269    +  promoter       tet promoter (fragment): E. coli promoter for tetracycline efflux protein gene
   1442..1470    +  promoter       tac promoter: strong E. coli promoter; hybrid between the trp and lac UV5 promoters
   1478..1494    +  protein_bind   lac operator: The lac repressor binds to the lac operator to inhibit transcription in E. coli. This inhibition can be relieved by adding lactose or isopropyl-β-D-thiogalactopyranoside (IPTG). lac repressor encoded by lacI
   1579..1596    +  CDS            6xHis: 6xHis affinity tag
   1612..2265    +  CDS            GST26_SCHJA: Experimental evidence at protein level: Swiss-Prot protein existence level 1. GST isoenzymes appear to play a central role in the parasite detoxification system. Other functions are also suspected including a role in increasing the solubility of haematin in the parasite gut. From Schistosoma japonicum (Blood fluke).
   2575..2622    +  terminator     fd terminator (sequence withheld): central terminator from bacteriophage fd (Otsuka and Kunisawa, 1982)
   2627..2839    +  CDS            M13 gene III (fragment) (sequence partly withheld): pIII; III; minor coat protein
   2854..3324    +  CDS            M13 gene III (fragment) (sequence partly withheld): pIII; III; minor coat protein
   3346..3416    +  CDS            TcR (fragment): tetracycline efflux protein; tet; confers resistance to tetracycline
   3658..4038    -  CDS            YPB1_ECOLX: Protein predicted: Swiss-Prot protein existence level 4. From Escherichia coli.
   4055..4206    +  CDS            rop (fragment): Rop protein, which maintains plasmids at low copy number; rop
   4242..4670    -  rep_origin     f1 ori (sequence partly withheld): f1 bacteriophage origin of replication; arrow indicates direction of (+) strand synthesis
   4679..4718    +  CDS            rop (fragment): Rop protein, which maintains plasmids at low copy number; rop
   4820..4960    +  misc_feature   bom: basis of mobility region from pBR322
   5146..5733    -  rep_origin     ori: high-copy-number ColE1/pMB1/pBR322/pUC origin of replication
   5904..6764    -  CDS            AmpR: β-lactamase; bla; confers resistance to ampicillin, carbenicillin, and related antibiotics
   6765..6869    -  promoter       AmpR promoter: bla
>Addgene plasmid #91304 | pHH0103_DOCK5-1/1-IS2/2 | addgene full sequence | sequence record 191135 | Addgene NGS Result
AGGCGTATCACGAGGCCCTTTCGTCTTCAAGAATTCCCGACACCATCGAATGGTGCAAAACCTTTCGCGG
TATGGCATGATAGCGCCCGGAAGAGAGTCAATTCAGGGTGGTGAATGTGAAACCAGTAACGTTATACGAT
GTCGCAGAGTATGCCGGTGTCTCTTATCAGACCGTTTCCCGCGTGGTGAACCAGGCCAGCCACGTTTCTG
CGAAAACGCGGGAAAAAGTGGAAGCGGCGATGGCGGAGCTGAATTACATTCCCAACCGCGTGGCACAACA
ACTGGCGGGCAAACAGTCGTTGCTGATTGGCGTTGCCACCTCCAGTCTGGCCCTGCACGCGCCGTCGCAA
ATTGTCGCGGCGATTAAATCTCGCGCCGATCAACTGGGTGCCAGCGTGGTGGTGTCGATGGTAGAACGAA
GCGGCGTCGAAGCCTGTAAAGCGGCGGTGCACAATCTTCTCGCGCAACGCGTCAGTGGGCTGATCATTAA
CTATCCGCTGGATGACCAGGATGCCATTGCTGTGGAAGCTGCCTGCACTAATGTTCCGGCGTTATTTCTT
GATGTCTCTGACCAGACACCCATCAACAGTATTATTTTCTCCCATGAAGACGGTACGCGACTGGGCGTGG
AGCATCTGGTCGCATTGGGTCACCAGCAAATCGCGCTGTTAGCGGGCCCATTAAGTTCTGTCTCGGCGCG
TCTGCGTCTGGCTGGCTGGCATAAATATCTCACTCGCAATCAAATTCAGCCGATAGCGGAACGGGAAGGC
GACTGGAGTGCCATGTCCGGTTTTCAACAAACCATGCAAATGCTGAATGAGGGCATCGTTCCCACTGCGA
TGCTGGTTGCCAACGATCAGATGGCGCTGGGCGCAATGCGCGCCATTACCGAGTCCGGGCTGCGCGTTGG
TGCGGATATCTCGGTAGTGGGATACGACGATACCGAAGACAGCTCATGTTATATCCCGCCGTTAACCACC
ATCAAACAGGATTTTCGCCTGCTGGGGCAAACCAGCGTGGACCGCTTGCTGCAACTCTCTCAGGGCCAGG
CGGTGAAGGGCAATCAGCTGTTGCCCGTCTCACTGGTGAAAAGAAAAACCACCCTGGCGCCCAATACGCA
AACCGCCTCTCCCCGCGCGTTGGCCGATTCATTAATGCAGCTGGCACGACAGGTTTCCCGACTGGAAAGC
GGGCAGTGAGCGCAACGCAATTAATGTAAGTTAGCTCACTCATTAGGCACAATTCTCATGTTTGACAGCT
TATCATCGACTGCACGGTGCACCAATGCTTCTGGCGTCAGGCAGCCATCGGAAGCTGTGGTATGGCTGTG
CAGGTCGTAAATCACTGCATAATTCGTGTCGCTCAAGGCGCACTCCCGTTCTGGATAATGTTTTTTGCGC
CGACATCATAACGGTTCTGGCAAATATTCTGAAATGAGCTGTTGACAATTAATCATCGGCTCGTATAATG
TGTGGAATTGTGAGCGGATAACAATTTCACACAGGAAACAGCCAGTCCGTTTAGGTGTTTTCACGAGCAC
TTCACCAACAAGGACCATAGATTATGAAAATCGAAGAACACCATCACCATCACCATTCCAGCGGTAAGCT
TATGTCCCCTATACTAGGTTATTGGAAAATTAAGGGCCTTGTGCAACCCACTCGACTTCTTTTGGAATAT
CTTGAAGAAAAATATGAAGAGCATTTGTATGAGCGCGATGAAGGTGATAAATGGCGAAACAAAAAGTTTG
AATTGGGTTTGGAGTTTCCCAATCTTCCTTATTATATTGATGGTGATGTTAAATTAACACAGTCTATGGC
CATCATACGTTATATAGCTGACAAGCACAACATGTTGGGTGGTTGTCCAAAAGAGCGTGCAGAGATTTCA
ATGCTTGAAGGAGCGGTTTTGGATATTAGATACGGTGTTTCGAGAATTGCATATAGTAAAGACTTTGAAA
CTCTCAAAGTTGATTTTCTTAGCAAGCTACCTGAAATGCTGAAAATGTTCGAAGATCGTTTATGTCATAA
AACATATTTAAATGGTGATCATGTAACCCATCCTGACTTCATGTTGTATGACGCTCTTGATGTTGTTTTA
TACATGGACCCAATGTGCCTGGATGCGTTCCCAAAATTAGTTTGTTTTAAAAAACGTATTGAAGCTATCC
CACAAATTGATAAGTACTTGAAATCCAGCAAGTATATAGCATGGCCTTTGCAGGGCTGGCAAGCCACGTT
TGGTGGTGGCGACCATCCTCCAAAATCGGATCTGGAAGTTCTGTTCCAGGGGCCCCTGTCCAGCGGTCTG
GTTCCGCGTGGTTCCGGTACCGCGGCCCAGCCGGCCTGGATTCCGACGAAACGCCAGAAATATGGTGTTG
CTATCTATAACTACAATGCCTCTCAGGATGTTGAACTGTCACTGCAAATCGGTGATACCGTGCATATTCT
GGAAATGTATGAAGGCTGGTATCGTGGTTACACGCTGCAGAACAAAAGCAAAAAAGCGATTGGCTCTCGC
ACCCCGACGATCCCGAAAAGTATGGACGCCCAAGTTAGCGCGGCCGCATA
[142 nt withheld, positions 2571-2712]
C
[98 nt withheld, positions 2714-2811]
AGTTTGTACTGGTGACGAAACTCAGTGTCTAGCTAGAGTGGC
[149 nt withheld, positions 2854-3002]
T
[41 nt withheld, positions 3004-3044]
T
[62 nt withheld, positions 3046-3107]
A
[35 nt withheld, positions 3109-3143]
CCTCCCTCAATCGGTTGAATGTCGCCCTTTTGTCTTTGGCGCTGGTAAACCATATGAA
[86 nt withheld, positions 3202-3287]
T
[54 nt withheld, positions 3289-3342]
CTAGCGCCGCCCTATACCTTGTCTGCCTCCCCGCGTTGCGTCGCGGTGCATGGAGCCGGGCCACCTCGAC
CTGAATGGAAGCCGGCGGCACCTCGCTAACGGATTCACCACTCCAAGAATTGGAGCCAATCAATTCTTGC
GGAGAACTGTGAATGCGCAAACCAACCCTTGGCAGAACATATCCATCGCGTCCGCCATCTCCAGCAGCCG
CACGCGGCGCATCTCGGGCAGCGTTGGGTCCTGGCCACGGGTGCGCATGATCGTGCTCCTGTCGTTGAGG
ACCCGGCTAGGCTGGCGGGGTTGCCTTACTGGTTAGCAGAATGAATCACCGATACGCGAGCGAACGTGAA
GCGACTGCTGCTGCAAAACGTCTGCGACCTGAGCAACAACATGAATGGTCTTCGGTTTCCGTGTTTCGTA
AAGTCTGGAAACGCGGAAGTCAGCGCCCTGCACCATTATGTTCCGGATCTGCATCGCAGGATGCTGCTGG
CTACCCTGTGGAACACCTACATCTGTATTAACGAAGCGCTGGCATTGACCCTGAGTGATTTTTCTCTGGT
CCCGCCGCATCCATACCGCCAGTTGTTTACCCTCACAACGTTCCAGTAACCGGGCATGTTCATCATCAGT
AACCCGTATCGTGAGCATCCTCTCTCGTTTCATCGGTATCATTACCCCCATGAACAGAAATCCCCCTTAC
ACGGAGGCATCAGTGACCAAACAGGAAAAAACCGCCCTTAACATGGCCCGCTTTATCAGAAGCCAGACAT
TAACGCTTCTGGAGAAACTCAACGAGCTGGACGCGGATGAACAGGCAGACATCTGTGAATCGCTTCACGA
CCACGCTGATGAGCTTTACCGCAGGATCCGCGAAATTGTAAGCGTTAATATTTTGTTAAAATTCGCGTTA
AATTTTTGTTAAATCAGCTCATTTTTTAACCAATAGGCCGAAATCGGCAAAATCCCTTATAAATCAAAAG
AATAGACCGAGATAGGGT
[37 nt withheld, positions 4341-4377]
AAAGAACGTGGACTCCAACGTCAAAGG
[49 nt withheld, positions 4405-4453]
T
[91 nt withheld, positions 4455-4545]
G
[124 nt withheld, positions 4547-4670]
CGCGGATCCTGCCTCGCGCGTTTCGGTGATGACGGTGAAAACCTCTGACACATGCAGCTCCCGGAGACGG
TCACAGCTTGTCTGTAAGCGGATGCCGGGAGCAGACAAGCCCGTCAGGGCGCGTCAGCGGGTGTTGGCGG
GTGTCGGGGCGCAGCCATGACCCAGTCACGTAGCGATAGCGGAGTGTATACTGGCTTAACTATGCGGCAT
CAGAGCAGATTGTACTGAGAGTGCACCATATGCGGTGTGAAATACCGCACAGATGCGTAAGGAGAAAATA
CCGCATCAGGCGCTCTTCCGCTTCCTCGCTCACTGACTCGCTGCGCTCGGTCGTTCGGCTGCGGCGAGCG
GTATCAGCTCACTCAAAGGCGGTAATACGGTTATCCACAGAATCAGGGGATAACGCAGGAAAGAACATGT
GAGCAAAAGGCCAGCAAAAGGCCAGGAACCGTAAAAAGGCCGCGTTGCTGGCGTTTTTCCATAGGCTCCG
CCCCCCTGACGAGCATCACAAAAATCGACGCTCAAGTCAGAGGTGGCGAAACCCGACAGGACTATAAAGA
TACCAGGGTTTCCCCCTGGAAGCTCCCTCGTGCGCTCTCCTGTTCCGACCCTGCCGCTTACCGGATACCT
GTCCGCCTTTCTCCCTTCGGGAAGCGTGGCGCTTTCTCATAGCTCACGCTGTAGGTATCTCAGTTCGGTG
TAGGTCGTTCGCTCCAAGCTGGGCTGTGTGCACGAACCCCCCGTTCAGCCCGACCGCTGCGCCTTATCCG
GTAACTATCGTCTTGAGTCCAACCCGGTAAGACACGACTTATCGCCACTGGCAGCAGCCACTGGTAACAG
GATTAGCAGAGCGAGGTATGTAGGCGGTGCTACAGAGTTCTTGAAGTGGTGGCCTAACTACGGCTACACT
AGAAGGACAGTATTTGGTATCTGCGCTCTGCTGAAGCCAGTTACCTTCGGAAAAAGAGTTGGTAGCTCTT
GATCCGGCAAACAAACCACCGCTGGTAGCGGTGGTTTTTTTGTTTGCAAGCAGCAGATTACGCGCAGAAA
AAAAGGATCTCAAGAAGATCCTTTGATCTTTTCTACGGGGTCTGACGCTCAGTGGAACGAAAACTCACGT
TAAGGGATTTTGGTCATGAGATTATCAAAAAGGATCTTCACCTAGATCCTTTTAAATTAAAAATGAAGTT
TTAAATCAATCTAAAGTATATATGAGTAAACTTGGTCTGACAGTTACCAATGCTTAATCAGTGAGGCACC
TATCTCAGCGATCTGTCTATTTCGTTCATCCATAGTTGCCTGACTCCCCGTCGTGTAGATAACTACGATA
CGGGAGGGCTTACCATCTGGCCCCAGTGCTGCAATGATACCGCGAGACCCACGCTCACCGGCTCCAGATT
TATCAGCAATAAACCAGCCAGCCGGAAGGGCCGAGCGCAGAAGTGGTCCTGCAACTTTATCCGCCTCCAT
CCAGTCTATTAATTGTTGCCGGGAAGCTAGAGTAAGTAGTTCGCCAGTTAATAGTTTGCGCAACGTTGTT
GCCATTGCTGCAGGCATCGTGGTGTCACGCTCGTCGTTTGGTATGGCTTCATTCAGCTCCGGTTCCCAAC
GATCAAGGCGAGTTACATGATCCCCCATGTTGTGCAAAAAAGCGGTTAGCTCCTTCGGTCCTCCGATCGT
TGTCAGAAGTAAGTTGGCCGCAGTGTTATCACTCATGGTTATGGCAGCACTGCATAATTCTCTTACTGTC
ATGCCATCCGTAAGATGCTTTTCTGTGACTGGTGAGTACTCAACCAAGTCATTCTGAGAATAGTGTATGC
GGCGACCGAGTTGCTCTTGCCCGGCGTCAACACGGGATAATACCGCGCCACATAGCAGAACTTTAAAAGT
GCTCATCATTGGAAAACGTTCTTCGGGGCGAAAACTCTCAAGGATCTTACCGCTGTTGAGATCCAGTTCG
ATGTAACCCACTCGTGCACCCAACTGATCTTCAGCATCTTTTACTTTCACCAGCGTTTCTGGGTGAGCAA
AAACAGGAAGGCAAAATGCCGCAAAAAAGGGAATAAGGGCGACACGGAAATGTTGAATACTCATACTCTT
CCTTTTTCAATATTATTGAAGCATTTATCAGGGTTATTGTCTCATGAGCGGATACATATTTGAATGTATT
TAGAAAAATAAACAAATAGGGGTTCCGCGCACATTTCCCCGAAAAGTGCCACCTGACGTCTAAGAAACCA
TTATTATCATGACATTAACCTATAAAAAT
