>Addgene plasmid #91304 | pHH0103_DOCK5-1/1-IS2/2 | depositor partial sequence | sequence record 175792 | insert sequence
GGCCCAGCCGGCCTGGATTCCGACGAAACGCCAGAAATATGGTGTTGCTATCTATAACTACAATGCCTCT
CAGGATGTTGAACTGTCACTGCAAATCGGTGATACCGTGCATATTCTGGAAATGTATGAAGGCTGGTATC
GTGGTTACACGCTGCAGAACAAAAGCAAAAAAGCGATTGGCTCTCGCACCCCGACGATCCCGAAAAGTAT
GGACGCCCAAGTTAGCGCGGCCGC
